Addgene plasmid #192097: pDONR221-WT-long-UBASH3A-Ctag
Purpose: Human wild-type long-form UBASH3A in Gateway pDONR221 (for C-terminal tag)
Depositing lab: Patrick Concannon. Depositing organization: University of Florida.
Backbone
  Vector backbone: pDONR221
  Vector type: Mammalian Expression
Growth in bacteria
  Bacterial resistance: Kanamycin, 50 μg/mL
  Growth temperature: 37°C
  Growth strain: DH5alpha
  Copy number: Unknown
Gene/Insert
  Gene/Insert name: UBASH3A
  Species: H. sapiens (human)
  Entrez Gene: UBASH3A (a.k.a. TULA, CLIP4, STS-2)
  Cloning method: Gateway Cloning
Terms and licenses: Academic/Nonprofit Terms; Industry Terms: Not Available to Industry
How to cite: pDONR221-WT-long-UBASH3A-Ctag was a gift from Patrick Concannon (Addgene plasmid # 192097 ; http://n2t.net/addgene:192097 ; RRID:Addgene_192097)
