[The description below was written by a language model from this plasmid's Addgene catalogue record and pLannotate feature annotations shown in this document.]
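Description:
pDONR221-WT-long-UBASH3A-Ctag is a Gateway entry clone built on the pDONR221 backbone, carrying the wild-type long isoform of human UBASH3A (also known as TULA, CLIP4 or STS-2). The 4,530 nt plasmid is propagated in E. coli through a high-copy ColE1/pUC-type origin and selected with kanamycin via the aph(3')-Ia KanR gene. Although the catalogue lists the vector type as mammalian expression, the annotated features show no eukaryotic promoter or polyadenylation signal. The only promoter detected is a T7 promoter in the backbone, lying outside attL2 on the opposite strand from the insert, so the plasmid works as a shuttle for the coding sequence rather than as an expression vector in its own right. The rrnB T1 and T2 terminators upstream of attL1 are standard pDONR elements that insulate the cloned insert from read-through transcription in bacteria. The short lacI and lacZα fragments are backbone remnants.

The UBASH3A coding sequence sits in the forward orientation directly between attL1 and attL2, the sites produced when a PCR product flanked by attB sites is recombined into pDONR221. An LR Clonase reaction can transfer the open reading frame directionally into any attR-containing destination vector, which then supplies the promoter and other expression elements. The "Ctag" designation and stated purpose indicate that the insert is configured for fusion to a C-terminal tag encoded by the destination vector. This usually means the native stop codon has been omitted, and the coding annotation does end immediately before attL2, but the record does not confirm it explicitly. UBASH3A encodes a regulator that interferes with CBL-mediated down-regulation of receptor tyrosine kinases and promotes surface accumulation of activated receptors, including T-cell receptors, so the clone is suited to generating tagged expression constructs for studying its function.
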