Features (pLannotate 1.2.2; 10 found; start..end, strand, type, name):
     81..2063    +  CDS            UBASH3A: UBS3A_HUMAN - Also known as STS2. Experimental evidence at protein level: Swiss-Prot protein existence level 1. Interferes with CBL-mediated down-regulation and degradation of receptor-type tyrosine kinases. Promotes accumulation of activated target receptors, such as T-cell receptors, EGFR and PDGFRB, on the cell surface. Exhibits negligigle protein tyrosine phosphatase activity at neutral pH. May act as a dominant-negative regulator of UBASH3B- dependent dephosphorylation. May inhibit dynamin-dependent endocytic pathways by functionally sequestering dynamin via its SH3 domain. From Homo sapi
   2065..2164    -  protein_bind   attL2: mutant version of attL; recombination site for the Gateway® LR reaction LR Clonase™
   2182..2200    -  promoter       T7 promoter: promoter for bacteriophage T7 RNA polymerase
   2334..3143    +  CDS            KanR: aminoglycoside phosphotransferase; aph(3')-Ia; confers resistance to kanamycin in bacteria or G418 (Geneticin®) in eukaryotes
   3290..3878    +  rep_origin     ori: high-copy-number ColE1/pMB1/pBR322/pUC origin of replication
   4061..4153    +  CDS            lacI (fragment): lac repressor; lacI; The lac repressor binds to the lac operator to inhibit transcription in E. coli. This inhibition can be relieved by adding lactose or isopropyl-β-D-thiogalactopyranoside (IPTG).
   4208..4235    -  terminator     rrnB T2 terminator: transcription terminator T2 from the E. coli rrnB gene
   4367..4410    +  terminator     rrnB T1 terminator: Escherichia coli rrnB; transcription terminator T1 from the E. coli rrnB gene
   4457..4493    -  CDS            lacZα (fragment): LacZα fragment of β-galactosidase; lacZ fragment
   4509..78      +  protein_bind   attL1 (across the origin): mutant version of attL; recombination site for the Gateway® LR reaction LR Clonase™
>Addgene plasmid #192097 | pDONR221-WT-long-UBASH3A-Ctag | addgene full sequence | sequence record 378785 | Addgene NGS Result
TGATAGTGACCTGTTCGTTGCAACAAATTGATGAGCAATGCTTTTTTATAATGCCAACTTTGTACAAAAA
AGCAGGCTTCATGGCAGCGGGGGAGACGCAGCTCTACGCCAAGGTCTCCAACAAGCTCAAGAGCCGCAGC
AGCCCCTCGCTTCTGGAGCCCCTCCTGGCCATGGGCTTCCCGGTGCACACCGCGCTGAAAGCGTTGGCAG
CCACGGGGAGGAAGACGGCGGAGGAGGCCTTGGCCTGGCTGCATGATCATTGCAATGACCCTTCCCTAGA
CGACCCCATCCCCCAGGAGTATGCCCTTTTCCTCTGTCCAACGGGGCCCCTGCTGGAAAAACTTCAAGAG
TTCTGGAGAGAGAGCAAGCGCCAGTGTGCAAAGAACAGAGCTCATGAGGTCTTCCCACACGTGACACTCT
GTGACTTCTTCACGTGTGAAGACCAGAAGGTGGAATGCCTGTACGAGGCGCTGAAGAGAGCTGGAGACAG
GCTCCTGGGCTCCTTCCCCACGGCCGTGCCTCTGGCTCTCCACTCCTCCATCAGCTACCTCGGCTTCTTC
GTCAGTGGCAGCCCCGCAGACGTCATCCGGGAATTCGCCATGACCTTCGCCACGGAAGCATCTCTCTTAG
CAGGCACTTCCGTTTCCCGCTTCTGGATTTTCAGCCAGGTGCCTGGACATGGCCCTAACCTGAGGCTGAG
CAATTTAACTAGAGCCTCCTTCGTGAGCCACTACATCCTTCAAAAATACTGCTCCGTGAAGCCTTGCACC
AAACAGCTGCATCTGACCTTGGCCCACAAGTTCTACCCCCACCACCAGAGGACGCTGGAGCAGCTGGCCA
GAGCCATCCCCCTGGGCCACAGCTGCCAGTGGACCGCAGCACTCTACTCCCGAGACATGCGCTTTGTGCA
CTACCAGACCCTGAGAGCCCTATTCCAGTACAAACCCCAGAACGTGGATGAGCTGACGCTAAGTCCTGGT
GACTACATCTTTGTGGACCCCACGCAGCAGGACGAAGCCAGCGAGGGCTGGGTGATTGGGATCTCACAGC
GGACGGGCTGCCGGGGCTTCCTGCCGGAAAACTACACGGATCGAGCCAGTGAGTCTGACACGTGGGTGAA
GCACAGGATGTACACCTTCAGTCTAGCCACAGACCTGAACTCCAGAAAGGATGGTGAAGCCAGCAGCAGA
TGCAGCGGGGAATTTCTTCCACAAACGGCAAGGAGTCTTAGCAGCTTACAGGCCTTGCAGGCTACCGTTG
CAAGGAAGAGTGTGCTGGTGGTTCGCCACGGGGAGAGAGTGGATCAGATCTTCGGGAAGGCATGGCTGCA
GCAATGCTCCACTCCTGATGGGAAATACTACAGGCCAGACCTGAATTTCCCCTGCAGTCTGCCCAGGCGG
AGTCGTGGGATCAAAGACTTTGAAAACGATCCCCCATTATCATCGTGTGGCATTTTCCAGTCCAGAATTG
CAGGGGACGCGCTACTGGACAGTGGTATCAGAATCAGCTCTGTGTTTGCCTCCCCAGCCCTCCGCTGTGT
GCAGACGGCCAAACTCATCCTGGAAGAACTCAAACTGGAGAAAAAAATCAAGATACGAGTGGAACCTGGA
ATCTTTGAATGGACAAAATGGGAAGCTGGCAAAACCACCCCAACCCTCATGAGCCTGGAAGAGCTGAAAG
AGGCAAATTTCAACATTGACACTGATTACAGGCCCGCGTTTCCCCTGTCCGCCCTCATGCCGGCCGAGAG
CTACCAGGAGTACATGGACAGGTGCACGGCGAGCATGGTGCAAATCGTCAACACCTGCCCGCAGGACACG
GGTGTCATCCTAATTGTGAGTCACGGCTCCACTCTGGACTCCTGCACGCGGCCACTGCTCGGGCTGCCGC
CCCGGGAATGTGGGGATTTTGCCCAACTCGTGAGAAAGATCCCTTCCCTGGGCATGTGCTTCTGTGAAGA
AAATAAAGAGGAAGGAAAATGGGAGTTGGTGAACCCACCGGTGAAGACCCTGACCCACGGGGCGAACGCA
GCATTTAACTGGAGGAACTGGATCTCAGGCAACAACCCAGCTTTCTTGTACAAAGTTGGCATTATAAGAA
AGCATTGCTTATCAATTTGTTGCAACGAACAGGTCACTATCAGTCAAAATAAAATCATTATTTGCCATCC
AGCTGATATCCCCTATAGTGAGTCGTATTACATGGTCATAGCTGTTTCCTGGCAGCTCTGGCCCGTGTCT
CAAAATCTCTGATGTTACATTGCACAAGATAAAAATATATCATCATGAACAATAAAACTGTCTGCTTACA
TAAACAGTAATACAAGGGGTGTTATGAGCCATATTCAACGGGAAACGTCGAGGCCGCGATTAAATTCCAA
CATGGATGCTGATTTATATGGGTATAAATGGGCTCGCGATAATGTCGGGCAATCAGGTGCGACAATCTAT
CGCTTGTATGGGAAGCCCGATGCGCCAGAGTTGTTTCTGAAACATGGCAAAGGTAGCGTTGCCAATGATG
TTACAGATGAGATGGTCAGACTAAACTGGCTGACGGAATTTATGCCTCTTCCGACCATCAAGCATTTTAT
CCGTACTCCTGATGATGCATGGTTACTCACCACTGCGATCCCCGGAAAAACAGCATTCCAGGTATTAGAA
GAATATCCTGATTCAGGTGAAAATATTGTTGATGCGCTGGCAGTGTTCCTGCGCCGGTTGCATTCGATTC
CTGTTTGTAATTGTCCTTTTAACAGCGATCGCGTATTTCGTCTCGCTCAGGCGCAATCACGAATGAATAA
CGGTTTGGTTGATGCGAGTGATTTTGATGACGAGCGTAATGGCTGGCCTGTTGAACAAGTCTGGAAAGAA
ATGCATAAACTTTTGCCATTCTCACCGGATTCAGTCGTCACTCATGGTGATTTCTCACTTGATAACCTTA
TTTTTGACGAGGGGAAATTAATAGGTTGTATTGATGTTGGACGAGTCGGAATCGCAGACCGATACCAGGA
TCTTGCCATCCTATGGAACTGCCTCGGTGAGTTTTCTCCTTCATTACAGAAACGGCTTTTTCAAAAATAT
GGTATTGATAATCCTGATATGAATAAATTGCAGTTTCATTTGATGCTCGATGAGTTTTTCTAATCAGAAT
TGGTTAATTGGTTGTAACACTGGCAGAGCATTACGCTGACTTGACGGGACGGCGCAAGCTCATGACCAAA
ATCCCTTAACGTGAGTTACGCGTCGTTCCACTGAGCGTCAGACCCCGTAGAAAAGATCAAAGGATCTTCT
TGAGATCCTTTTTTTCTGCGCGTAATCTGCTGCTTGCAAACAAAAAAACCACCGCTACCAGCGGTGGTTT
GTTTGCCGGATCAAGAGCTACCAACTCTTTTTCCGAAGGTAACTGGCTTCAGCAGAGCGCAGATACCAAA
TACTGTTCTTCTAGTGTAGCCGTAGTTAGGCCACCACTTCAAGAACTCTGTAGCACCGCCTACATACCTC
GCTCTGCTAATCCTGTTACCAGTGGCTGCTGCCAGTGGCGATAAGTCGTGTCTTACCGGGTTGGACTCAA
GACGATAGTTACCGGATAAGGCGCAGCGGTCGGGCTGAACGGGGGGTTCGTGCACACAGCCCAGCTTGGA
GCGAACGACCTACACCGAACTGAGATACCTACAGCGTGAGCTATGAGAAAGCGCCACGCTTCCCGAAGGG
AGAAAGGCGGACAGGTATCCGGTAAGCGGCAGGGTCGGAACAGGAGAGCGCACGAGGGAGCTTCCAGGGG
GAAACGCCTGGTATCTTTATAGTCCTGTCGGGTTTCGCCACCTCTGACTTGAGCGTCGATTTTTGTGATG
CTCGTCAGGGGGGCGGAGCCTATGGAAAAACGCCAGCAACGCGGCCTTTTTACGGTTCCTGGCCTTTTGC
TGGCCTTTTGCTCACATGTTCTTTCCTGCGTTATCCCCTGATTCTGTGGATAACCGTATTACCGCCTTTG
AGTGAGCTGATACCGCTCGCCGCAGCCGAACGACCGAGCGCAGCGAGTCAGTGAGCGAGGAAGCGGAAGA
GCGCCCAATACGCAAACCGCCTCTCCCCGCGCGTTGGCCGATTCATTAATGCAGCTGGCACGACAGGTTT
CCCGACTGGAAAGCGGGCAGTGAGCGCAACGCAATTAATACGCGTACCGCTAGCCAGGAAGAGTTTGTAG
AAACGCAAAAAGGCCATCCGTCAGGATGGCCTTCTGCTTAGTTTGATGCCTGGCAGTTTATGGCGGGCGT
CCTGCCCGCCACCCTCCGGGCCGTTGCTTCACAACGTTCAAATCCGCTCCCGGCGGATTTGTCCTACTCA
GGAGAGCGTTCACCGACAAACAACAGATAAAACGAAAGGCCCAGTCTTCCGACTGAGCCTTTCGTTTTAT
TTGATGCCTGGCAGTTCCCTACTCTCGCGTTAACGCTAGCATGGATGTTTTCCCAGTCACGACGTTGTAA
AACGACGGCCAGTCTTAAGCTCGGGCCCCAAATAATGATTTTATTTTGAC
